Addgene plasmid #54076: mEmerald-EB3-C-20
Purpose: Localization: MT End Binding Protein, Excitation: 487, Emission: 509
Depositing lab: Michael Davidson.
Backbone
  Vector backbone: mEmerald-C1
  Backbone size w/o insert (bp): 4750
  Vector type: Mammalian Expression
  Selectable markers: Neomycin (select with G418)
Growth in bacteria
  Bacterial resistance: Kanamycin, 50 μg/mL
  Growth temperature: 37°C
  Growth strain: DH5alpha
  Copy number: High Copy
Gene/Insert
  Gene/Insert name: EB3 (alt name: NM_012326.2)
  Species: H. sapiens (human)
  Entrez Gene: MAPRE3 (a.k.a. EB3, EBF3, EBF3-S, RP3)
  Promoter: CMV
  Tag / fusion protein: mEmerald (N terminal on backbone)
  Cloning method: Unknown
  Sequencing primers: 5′ CMV-F; 3′ SV40pA-R
Terms and licenses: Academic/Nonprofit Terms; Industry Terms
Depositor comments: . Excitation = 487; Emission = 509. Localization data: MT Binding Protein
How to cite: mEmerald-EB3-C-20 was a gift from Michael Davidson (Addgene plasmid # 54076 ; http://n2t.net/addgene:54076 ; RRID:Addgene_54076)
