[The description below was written by a language model from this plasmid's Addgene catalogue record.]
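Description:
mEmerald-EB3-C-20 is a mammalian expression plasmid built on the mEmerald-C1 backbone (about 4.75 kb without insert), a C1-style fluorescent protein fusion vector. It is propagated in E. coli as a high-copy plasmid under kanamycin selection, and it carries a neomycin resistance marker so that transfected mammalian cells can be selected with G418 to obtain stable lines. The record does not include a feature table, so the origin of replication and other backbone elements are not itemised. However, the listed 3′ sequencing primer implies an SV40 polyadenylation signal downstream of the expression cassette.

The payload is human EB3 (MAPRE3), a microtubule end-binding protein, expressed from the CMV promoter for strong constitutive transcription in mammalian cells. The green fluorescent protein mEmerald is supplied by the backbone and sits at the N terminus of EB3, giving an mEmerald-EB3 fusion. The "C-20" in the name probably refers to this C-type arrangement and to a linker between the two parts, but the record does not explain it. mEmerald is a GFP variant, recorded here with excitation at 487 nm and emission at 509 nm.

The stated purpose is as a localization marker for the microtubule end-binding protein. EB family proteins generally accumulate at the growing plus ends of microtubules, so fluorescent EB3 fusions of this kind are commonly used in live-cell imaging to visualise growing microtubule tips and follow microtubule dynamics. The cloning method is listed as unknown.
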