>Addgene plasmid #54076 | mEmerald-EB3-C-20 | depositor partial sequence | sequence record 84255 | insert sequence
ACGTCAGATCCGCTAGCGCTACCGGTCGCCACCATGGTGAGCAAGGGCGAGGAGCTGTTCACCGGGGTGG
TGCCCATCCTGGTCGAGCTGGACGGCGACGTAAACGGCCACAAGTTCAGCGTGTCCGGCGAGGGCGAGGG
CGATGCCACCTACGGCAAGCTGACCCTGAAGTTCATCTGCACCACCGGCAAGCTGCCCGTGCCCTGGCCC
ACCCTCGTGACCACCTTGACCTACGGCGTGCAGTGCTTCGCCCGCTACCCCGACCACATGAAGCAGCACG
ACTTCTTCAAGTCCGCCATGCCCGAAGGCTACGTCCAGGAGCGCACCATCTTCTTCAAGGACGACGGCAA
CTACAAGACCCGCGCCGAGGTGAAGTTCGAGGGCGACACCCTGGTGAACCGCATCGAGCTGAAGGGCATC
GACTTCAAGGAGGACGGCAACATCCTGGGGCACAAGCTGGAGTACAACTACAACAGCCACAAGGTCTATA
TCACCGCCGACAAGCAGAAGAACGGCATCAAGGTGAACTTCAAGACCCGCCACAACATCGAGGACGGCAG
CGTGCAGCTCGCCGACCACTACCAGCAGAACACCCCCATCGGCGACGGCCCCGTGCTGCTGCCCGACAAC
CACTACCTGAGCACCCAGTCCAAGCTGAGCAAAGACCCCAACGAGAAGCGCGATCACATGGTCCTGCTGG
AGTTCGTGACCGCCGCCGGGATCACTCTCGGCATGGACGAGCTGTACAAGTCCGGACTCAGATCTGGCAG
CGGTGGAGGCAGCGCATCCGGCGGAAGCGGAAGCGGGGGAGCCGTCAATGTGTACTCCACATCTGTGACC
AGTGAAAATCTGAGTCGCCATGATATGCTTGCATGGGTCAACGACTCCCTGCACCTCAACTATACCAAGA
TAGAACAGCTTTGTTCAGGGGCAGCCTACTGCCAGTTCATGGACATGCTCTTCCCCGGCTGTGTGCACTT
GAGGAAAGTGAAGTTCCAGGCCAAACTAGAGCATGAATACATCCACAACTTCAAGGTGCTGCAAGCAGCT
TTCAAGAAGATGGGTGTTGACAAAATCATTCCTGTAGAGAAATTAGTGAAAGGAAAATTCCAAGATAATT
TTGAGTTTATTCAGTGGTTTAAGAAATTCTTTGACGCAAACTATGATGGAAAGGATTACAACCCTCTGCT
GGCGCGGCAGGGCCAGGACGTAGCGCCACCTCCTAACCCAGGTGATCAGATATTCAACAAATCCAAGAAA
CTCATTGGCACAGCAGTTCCACAGAGGACGTCCCCCACAGGCCCAAAAAACATGCAGACCTCTGGCCGGC
TGAGCAATGTGGCCCCCCCCTGCATTCTCCGGAAGAATCCTCCATCAGCCCGAAATGGCGGCCATGAGAC
TGATGCCCAAATTCTTGAACTCAACCAACAGCTGGTGGACTTGAAGCTGACAGTGGATGGGCTGGAGAAG
GAACGTGACTTCTACTTCAGCAAACTTCGTGACATCGAGCTCATCTGCCAGGAGCATGAAAGTGAAAACA
GCCCTGTTATCTCAGGCATCATTGGCATCCTCTATGCCACAGAGGAAGGATTCGCACCCCCTGAGGACGA
TGAGATTGAAGAGCATCAACAAGAAGACCAGGACGAGTACTAAGGATCCACCGGATCTAGATAACTGATC
ATAATCAGCCATACCACATT
