>Addgene plasmid #54076 | mEmerald-EB3-C-20 | addgene partial sequence | sequence record 91714 | EGFP-C 5'-CATGGTCCTGCTGGAGTTCGTG-3'
ACGAGCTGTACAAGTCCGGACTCAGATCTGGCAGCGGTGGAGGCAGCGCATCCGGCGGAAGCGGAAGCGG
GGGAGCCGTCAATGTGTACTCCACATCTGTGACCAGTGAAAATCTGAGTCGCCATGATATGCTTGCATGG
GTCAACGACTCCCTGCACCTCAACTATACCAAGATAGAACAGCTTTGTTCAGGGGCAGCCTACTGCCAGT
TCATGGACATGCTCTTCCCCGGCTGTGTGCACTTGAGGAAAGTGAAGTTCCAGGCCAAACTAGAGCATGA
ATACATCCACAACTTCAAGGTGCTGCAAGCAGCTTTCAAGAAGATGGGTGTTGACAAAATCATTCCTGTA
GAGAAATTAGTGAAAGGAAAATTCCAAGATAATTTTGAGTTTATTCAGTGGTTTAAGAAATTCTTTGACG
CAAACTATGATGGAAAGGATTACAACCCTCTGCTGGCGCGGCAGGGCCAGGACGTAGCGCCACCTCCTAA
CCCAGGTGATCAGATATTCAACAAATCCAAGAAACTCATTGGCACAGCAGTTCCACAGAGGACGTCCCCC
ACAGGCCCAAAAAACATGCAGACCTCTGGCCGGCTGAGCAATGTGGCCCCCCCCTGCATTCTCCGGAAGA
ATCCTCCATCAGCCCGAAATGGCGGCCATGAGACTGATGCCCAAATTCTTGAACTCAACCAACAGCTGGT
GGACTTGAAGCTGACAGTGGATGGGCTGGAGAAGGAACGTGACTTCTACTTCAGCAAACTTCGTGACATC
GAGCTCATCTGCCAGGAGCATGAAAGTGAAAACAGCCCTGTTATCTCAGGCATCATTGGCATCCTCTATG
CCACAGAGGAAGGATTCGCACCCCCTGAGGACGATGAGATTGAAGAGCATCAACAAGAAGACCAGGACGA
GTACTAAGGATC
